>Addgene plasmid #90793 | NDUFAB1 C4.3 gRNA | addgene full sequence | sequence record 183804 | Addgene NGS Result
CGAGTCAGTGAGCGAGGAAGCGGAAGAGCGCCCAATACGCAAACCGCCTCTCCCCGCGCGTTGGCCGATT
CATTAATGCAGCTGGCACGACAGGTTTCCCGACTGGAAAGCGGGCAGTGAGCGCAACGCAATTAATGTGA
GTTAGCTCACTCATTAGGCACCCCAGGCTTTACACTTTATGCTTCCGGCTCGTATGTTGTGTGGAATTGT
GAGCGGATAACAATTTCACACAGGAAACAGCTATGACCATGATTACGCCAAGCGCGCAATTAACCCTCAC
TAAAGGGAACAAAAGCTGGAGCTGCAAGCTTAATGTAGTCTTATGCAATACTCTTGTAGTCTTGCAACAT
GGTAACGATGAGTTAGCAACATGCCTTACAAGGAGAGAAAAAGCACCGTGCATGCCGATTGGTGGAAGTA
AGGTGGTACGATCGTGCCTTATTAGGAAGGCAACAGACGGGTCTGACATGGATTGGACGAACCACTGAAT
TGCCGCATTGCAGAGATATTGTATTTAAGTGCCTAGCTCGATACATAAACGGGTCTCTCTGGTTAGACCA
GATCTGAGCCTGGGAGCTCTCTGGCTAACTAGGGAACCCACTGCTTAAGCCTCAATAAAGCTTGCCTTGA
GTGCTTCAAGTAGTGTGTGCCCGTCTGTTGTGTGACTCTGGTAACTAGAGATCCCTCAGACCCTTTTAGT
CAGTGTGGAAAATCTCTAGCAGTGGCGCCCGAACAGGGACTTGAAAGCGAAAGGGAAACCAGAGGAGCTC
TCTCGACGCAGGACTCGGCTTGCTGAAGCGCGCACGGCAAGAGGCGAGGGGCGGCGACTGGTGAGTACGC
CAAAAATTTTGACTAGCGGAGGCTAGAAGGAGAGAGATGGGTGCGAGAGCGTCAGTATTAAGCGGGGGAG
AATTAGATCGCGATGGGAAAAAATTCGGTTAAGGCCAGGGGGAAAGAAAAAATATAAATTAAAACATATA
GTATGGGCAAGCAGGGAGCTAGAACGATTCGCAGTTAATCCTGGCCTGTTAGAAACATCAGAAGGCTGTA
GACAAATACTGGGACAGCTACAACCATCCCTTCAGACAGGATCAGAAGAACTTAGATCATTATATAATAC
AGTAGCAACCCTCTATTGTGTGCATCAAAGGATAGAGATAAAAGACACCAAGGAAGCTTTAGACAAGATA
GAGGAAGAGCAAAACAAAAGTAAGACCACCGCACAGCAAGCGGCCGCTGATCTTCAGACCTGGAGGAGGA
GATATGAGGGACAATTGGAGAAGTGAATTATATAAATATAAAGTAGTAAAAATTGAACCATTAGGAGTAG
CACCCACCAAGGCAAAGAGAAGAGTGGTGCAGAGAGAAAAAAGAGCAGTGGGAATAGGAGCTTTGTTCCT
TGGGTTCTTGGGAGCAGCAGGAAGCACTATGGGCGCAGCGTCAATGACGCTGACGGTACAGGCCAGACAA
TTATTGTCTGGTATAGTGCAGCAGCAGAACAATTTGCTGAGGGCTATTGAGGCGCAACAGCATCTGTTGC
AACTCACAGTCTGGGGCATCAAGCAGCTCCAGGCAAGAATCCTGGCTGTGGAAAGATACCTAAAGGATCA
ACAGCTCCTGGGGATTTGGGGTTGCTCTGGAAAACTCATTTGCACCACTGCTGTGCCTTGGAATGCTAGT
TGGAGTAATAAATCTCTGGAACAGATTTGGAATCACACGACCTGGATGGAGTGGGACAGAGAAATTAACA
ATTACACAAGCTTAATACACTCCTTAATTGAAGAATCGCAAAACCAGCAAGAAAAGAATGAACAAGAATT
ATTGGAATTAGATAAATGGGCAAGTTTGTGGAATTGGTTTAACATAACAAATTGGCTGTGGTATATAAAA
TTATTCATAATGATAGTAGGAGGCTTGGTAGGTTTAAGAATAGTTTTTGCTGTACTTTCTATAGTGAATA
GAGTTAGGCAGGGATATTCACCATTATCGTTTCAGACCCACCTCCCAACCCCGAGGGGACCCAGAGAGGG
CCTATTTCCCATGATTCCTTCATATTTGCATATACGATACAAGGCTGTTAGAGAGATAATTAGAATTAAT
TTGACTGTAAACACAAAGATATTAGTACAAAATACGTGACGTAGAAAGTAATAATTTCTTGGGTAGTTTG
CAGTTTTAAAATTATGTTTTAAAATGGACTATCATATGCTTACCGTAACTTGAAAGTATTTCGATTTCTT
GGCTTTATATATCTTGTGGAAAGGACGAAACACCGACCCGGGGCAGCGGCGCAAGTTTAAGAGCTATGCT
GGAAACAGCATAGCAAGTTTAAATAAGGCTAGTCCGTTATCAACTTGAAAAAGTGGCACCGAGTCGGTGC
TTTTTTTGAATTCTAGATCTTGAGACAAATGGCAGTATTCATCCACAATTTTAAAAGAAAAGGGGGGATT
GGGGGGTACAGTGCAGGGGAAAGAATAGTAGACATAATAGCAACAGACATACAAACTAAAGAATTACAAA
AACAAATTACAAAAATTCAAAATTTTCGGGTTTATTACAGGGACAGCAGAGATCCACTTTGGCGCCGGCT
CGAGTGGCTCCGGTGCCCGTCAGTGGGCAGAGCGCACATCGCCCACAGTCCCCGAGAAGTTGGGGGGAGG
GGTCGGCAATTGAACCGGTGCCTAGAGAAGGTGGCGCGGGGTAAACTGGGAAAGTGATGTCGTGTACTGG
CTCCGCCTTTTTCCCGAGGGTGGGGGAGAACCGTATATAAGTGCAGTAGTCGCCGTGAACGTTCTTTTTC
GCAACGGGTTTGCCGCCAGAACACAGGTGTCGTGACGCGGGATCCGCCACCATGACCGAGTACAAGCCCA
CGGTGCGCCTCGCCACCCGCGACGACGTCCCCAGGGCCGTACGCACCCTCGCCGCCGCGTTCGCCGACTA
CCCCGCCACGCGCCACACCGTCGATCCGGACCGCCACATCGAGCGGGTCACCGAGCTGCAAGAACTCTTC
CTCACGCGCGTCGGGCTCGACATCGGCAAGGTGTGGGTCGCGGACGACGGCGCCGCGGTGGCGGTCTGGA
CCACGCCGGAGAGCGTCGAAGCGGGGGCGGTGTTCGCCGAGATCGGCCCGCGCATGGCCGAGTTGAGCGG
TTCCCGGCTGGCCGCGCAGCAACAGATGGAAGGCCTCCTGGCGCCGCACCGGCCCAAGGAGCCCGCGTGG
TTCCTGGCCACCGTCGGAGTCTCGCCCGACCACCAGGGCAAGGGTCTGGGCAGCGCCGTCGTGCTCCCCG
GAGTGGAGGCGGCCGAGCGCGCCGGGGTGCCCGCCTTCCTGGAGACCTCCGCGCCCCGCAACCTCCCCTT
CTACGAGCGGCTCGGCTTCACCGTCACCGCCGACGTCGAGGTGCCCGAAGGACCGCGCACCTGGTGCATG
ACCCGCAAGCCCGGTGCCTGAACGCGTTAAGTCGACAATCAACCTCTGGATTACAAAATTTGTGAAAGAT
TGACTGGTATTCTTAACTATGTTGCTCCTTTTACGCTATGTGGATACGCTGCTTTAATGCCTTTGTATCA
TGCTATTGCTTCCCGTATGGCTTTCATTTTCTCCTCCTTGTATAAATCCTGGTTGCTGTCTCTTTATGAG
GAGTTGTGGCCCGTTGTCAGGCAACGTGGCGTGGTGTGCACTGTGTTTGCTGACGCAACCCCCACTGGTT
GGGGCATTGCCACCACCTGTCAGCTCCTTTCCGGGACTTTCGCTTTCCCCCTCCCTATTGCCACGGCGGA
ACTCATCGCCGCCTGCCTTGCCCGCTGCTGGACAGGGGCTCGGCTGTTGGGCACTGACAATTCCGTGGTG
TTGTCGGGGAAATCATCGTCCTTTCCTTGGCTGCTCGCCTGTGTTGCCACCTGGATTCTGCGCGGGACGT
CCTTCTGCTACGTCCCTTCGGCCCTCAATCCAGCGGACCTTCCTTCCCGCGGCCTGCTGCCGGCTCTGCG
GCCTCTTCCGCGTCTTCGCCTTCGCCCTCAGACGAGTCGGATCTCCCTTTGGGCCGCCTCCCCGCGTCGA
CTTTAAGACCAATGACTTACAAGGCAGCTGTAGATCTTAGCCACTTTTTAAAAGAAAAGGGGGGACTGGA
AGGGCTAATTCACTCCCAACGAAGACAAGATCTGCTTTTTGCTTGTACTGGGTCTCTCTGGTTAGACCAG
ATCTGAGCCTGGGAGCTCTCTGGCTAACTAGGGAACCCACTGCTTAAGCCTCAATAAAGCTTGCCTTGAG
TGCTTCAAGTAGTGTGTGCCCGTCTGTTGTGTGACTCTGGTAACTAGAGATCCCTCAGACCCTTTTAGTC
AGTGTGGAAAATCTCTAGCAGTACGTATAGTAGTTCATGTCATCTTATTATTCAGTATTTATAACTTGCA
AAGAAATGAATATCAGAGAGTGAGAGGAACTTGTTTATTGCAGCTTATAATGGTTACAAATAAAGCAATA
GCATCACAAATTTCACAAATAAAGCATTTTTTTCACTGCATTCTAGTTGTGGTTTGTCCAAACTCATCAA
TGTATCTTATCATGTCTGGCTCTAGCTATCCCGCCCCTAACTCCGCCCATCCCGCCCCTAACTCCGCCCA
GTTCCGCCCATTCTCCGCCCCATGGCTGACTAATTTTTTTTATTTATGCAGAGGCCGAGGCCGCCTCGGC
CTCTGAGCTATTCCAGAAGTAGTGAGGAGGCTTTTTTGGAGGCCTAGGGACGTACCCAATTCGCCCTATA
GTGAGTCGTATTACGCGCGCTCACTGGCCGTCGTTTTACAACGTCGTGACTGGGAAAACCCTGGCGTTAC
CCAACTTAATCGCCTTGCAGCACATCCCCCTTTCGCCAGCTGGCGTAATAGCGAAGAGGCCCGCACCGAT
CGCCCTTCCCAACAGTTGCGCAGCCTGAATGGCGAATGGG
[124 nt withheld, positions 4941-5064]
C
[91 nt withheld, positions 5066-5156]
A
[49 nt withheld, positions 5158-5206]
CCTTTGACGTTGGAGTCCACGTTCTTT
[37 nt withheld, positions 5234-5270]
ACCCTATCTCGGTCTATTCTTTTGATTTATAAGGGATTTTGCCGATTTCGGCCTATTGGTTAAAAAATGA
GCTGATTTAACAAAAATTTAACGCGAATTTTAACAAAATATTAACGCTTACAATTTAGGTGGCACTTTTC
GGGGAAATGTGCGCGGAACCCCTATTTGTTTATTTTTCTAAATACATTCAAATATGTATCCGCTCATGAG
ACAATAACCCTGATAAATGCTTCAATAATATTGAAAAAGGAAGAGTATGAGTATTCAACATTTCCGTGTC
GCCCTTATTCCCTTTTTTGCGGCATTTTGCCTTCCTGTTTTTGCTCACCCAGAAACGCTGGTGAAAGTAA
AAGATGCTGAAGATCAGTTGGGTGCACGAGTGGGTTACATCGAACTGGATCTCAACAGCGGTAAGATCCT
TGAGAGTTTTCGCCCCGAAGAACGTTTTCCAATGATGAGCACTTTTAAAGTTCTGCTATGTGGCGCGGTA
TTATCCCGTATTGACGCCGGGCAAGAGCAACTCGGTCGCCGCATACACTATTCTCAGAATGACTTGGTTG
AGTACTCACCAGTCACAGAAAAGCATCTTACGGATGGCATGACAGTAAGAGAATTATGCAGTGCTGCCAT
AACCATGAGTGATAACACTGCGGCCAACTTACTTCTGACAACGATCGGAGGACCGAAGGAGCTAACCGCT
TTTTTGCACAACATGGGGGATCATGTAACTCGCCTTGATCGTTGGGAACCGGAGCTGAATGAAGCCATAC
CAAACGACGAGCGTGACACCACGATGCCTGTAGCAATGGCAACAACGTTGCGCAAACTATTAACTGGCGA
ACTACTTACTCTAGCTTCCCGGCAACAATTAATAGACTGGATGGAGGCGGATAAAGTTGCAGGACCACTT
CTGCGCTCGGCCCTTCCGGCTGGCTGGTTTATTGCTGATAAATCTGGAGCCGGTGAGCGTGGGTCTCGCG
GTATCATTGCAGCACTGGGGCCAGATGGTAAGCCCTCCCGTATCGTAGTTATCTACACGACGGGGAGTCA
GGCAACTATGGATGAACGAAATAGACAGATCGCTGAGATAGGTGCCTCACTGATTAAGCATTGGTAACTG
TCAGACCAAGTTTACTCATATATACTTTAGATTGATTTAAAACTTCATTTTTAATTTAAAAGGATCTAGG
TGAAGATCCTTTTTGATAATCTCATGACCAAAATCCCTTAACGTGAGTTTTCGTTCCACTGAGCGTCAGA
CCCCGTAGAAAAGATCAAAGGATCTTCTTGAGATCCTTTTTTTCTGCGCGTAATCTGCTGCTTGCAAACA
AAAAAACCACCGCTACCAGCGGTGGTTTGTTTGCCGGATCAAGAGCTACCAACTCTTTTTCCGAAGGTAA
CTGGCTTCAGCAGAGCGCAGATACCAAATACTGTTCTTCTAGTGTAGCCGTAGTTAGGCCACCACTTCAA
GAACTCTGTAGCACCGCCTACATACCTCGCTCTGCTAATCCTGTTACCAGTGGCTGCTGCCAGTGGCGAT
AAGTCGTGTCTTACCGGGTTGGACTCAAGACGATAGTTACCGGATAAGGCGCAGCGGTCGGGCTGAACGG
GGGGTTCGTGCACACAGCCCAGCTTGGAGCGAACGACCTACACCGAACTGAGATACCTACAGCGTGAGCT
ATGAGAAAGCGCCACGCTTCCCGAAGGGAGAAAGGCGGACAGGTATCCGGTAAGCGGCAGGGTCGGAACA
GGAGAGCGCACGAGGGAGCTTCCAGGGGGAAACGCCTGGTATCTTTATAGTCCTGTCGGGTTTCGCCACC
TCTGACTTGAGCGTCGATTTTTGTGATGCTCGTCAGGGGGGCGGAGCCTATGGAAAAACGCCAGCAACGC
GGCCTTTTTACGGTTCCTGGCCTTTTGCTGGCCTTTTGCTCACATGTTCTTTCCTGCGTTATCCCCTGAT
TCTGTGGATAACCGTATTACCGCCTTTGAGTGAGCTGATACCGCTCGCCGCAGCCGAACGACCGAGCGCA
G
Features (pLannotate 1.2.2; 28 found; start..end, strand, type, name):
      1..26      +  rep_origin     RSF ori (fragment): Plasmids containing the RSF 1030 origin of replication can be propagated in E. coli cells that contain additional plasmids with compatible origins.
     28..120     +  CDS            lacI (fragment): lac repressor; lacI; The lac repressor binds to the lac operator to inhibit transcription in E. coli. This inhibition can be relieved by adding lactose or isopropyl-β-D-thiogalactopyranoside (IPTG).
    133..154     +  protein_bind   CAP binding site: CAP binding activates transcription in the presence of cAMP. E. coli catabolite activator protein
    169..199     +  promoter       lac promoter: promoter for the E. coli lac operon
    207..223     +  protein_bind   lac operator: The lac repressor binds to the lac operator to inhibit transcription in E. coli. This inhibition can be relieved by adding lactose or isopropyl-β-D-thiogalactopyranoside (IPTG). lac repressor encoded by lacI
    268..286     +  promoter       T3 promoter: promoter for bacteriophage T3 RNA polymerase
    314..540     +  promoter       RSV promoter: Rous sarcoma virus enhancer/promoter
    541..721     +  LTR            5' LTR (truncated): truncated 5' long terminal repeat (LTR) from HIV-1
    768..893     +  misc_feature   HIV-1 Ψ: packaging signal of human immunodeficiency virus type 1
    877..1240    +  CDS            HIV-1 gag (fragment): gag protein from human immunodeficiency virus 1; gag
   1386..1619    +  misc_feature   RRE: The Rev response element (RRE) of HIV-1 allows for Rev-dependent mRNA export from the nucleus to the cytoplasm.
   1996..2022    +  CDS            Rev (fragment): human immunodeficiency virus 1 (HIV-1) Rev protein; rev; enhances nuclear export of unspliced and incompletely spliced viral mRNAs
   2026..2266    +  promoter       U6 promoter: RNA polymerase III promoter for human U6 snRNA
   2313..2380    +  misc_RNA       tracrRNA (fragment): trans-activating CRISPR RNA for the Streptococcus pyogenes CRISPR/Cas9 system
   2429..2546    +  misc_feature   cPPT/CTS: central polypurine tract and central termination sequence of HIV-1
   2615..2826    +  promoter       EF-1α core promoter: core promoter for human elongation factor EF-1α
   2852..3451    +  CDS            PuroR (fragment): puromycin N-acetyltransferase; pac from Streptomyces; confers resistance to puromycin
   3467..4055    +  misc_feature   WPRE: woodchuck hepatitis virus posttranscriptional regulatory element
   4106..4125    +  misc_feature   cPPT/CTS (fragment): central polypurine tract and central termination sequence of HIV-1
   4127..4360    +  LTR            3' LTR (ΔU3): self-inactivating 3' long terminal repeat (LTR) from HIV-1
   4438..4559    +  polyA_signal   SV40 poly(A) signal: SV40 polyadenylation signal
   4599..4734    +  rep_origin     SV40 ori: SV40 origin of replication
   4755..4773    -  promoter       T7 promoter: promoter for bacteriophage T7 RNA polymerase
   4781..4936    +  CDS            lacZα (fragment): LacZα fragment of β-galactosidase; lacZ fragment
   4941..5369    +  rep_origin     f1 ori (sequence partly withheld): f1 bacteriophage origin of replication; arrow indicates direction of (+) strand synthesis
   5422..5526    +  promoter       AmpR promoter: bla
   5527..6387    +  CDS            AmpR: β-lactamase; bla; confers resistance to ampicillin, carbenicillin, and related antibiotics
   6558..7146    +  rep_origin     ori: high-copy-number ColE1/pMB1/pBR322/pUC origin of replication
