[The description below was written by a language model from this plasmid's Addgene catalogue record and pLannotate feature annotations shown in this document.]
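Description:
NDUFAB1 C4.3 gRNA is a third-generation lentiviral CRISPR guide plasmid built on the pLenti-sgRNA backbone and designed to target human NDUFAB1, also known as ACP or SDAP. The guide oligonucleotide was inserted by restriction cloning between two BsmBI sites, both destroyed in the process. It sits directly downstream of the human U6 RNA polymerase III promoter and upstream of the Streptococcus pyogenes sgRNA scaffold (annotated as a tracrRNA fragment), so U6 transcription produces a complete single guide RNA. The plasmid carries no Cas9, so the nuclease must be supplied separately in the target cells. A second cassette uses the EF-1α core promoter to drive puromycin N-acetyltransferase, followed by a WPRE to boost expression, which allows puromycin selection of transduced mammalian cells.

The viral framework consists of an RSV promoter fused to a truncated HIV-1 5' LTR (making genomic RNA production Tat-independent), the Ψ packaging signal with an adjoining gag fragment, the RRE for Rev-dependent nuclear export, a cPPT/CTS, and a self-inactivating ΔU3 3' LTR. An SV40 poly(A) signal and SV40 origin follow the 3' LTR. In bacteria the plasmid replicates from a high-copy ColE1/pUC-type origin and is selected with ampicillin through the bla gene; an f1 origin and remnants of lac, T3 and T7 elements are also present. The sequenced record is 7,301 nt, shorter than the 9,151 bp listed for the backbone without insert; the record does not explain the difference. The plasmid belongs to a guide series used to generate knockout human cell lines in a large-scale CRISPR/Cas9 analysis of cell-cycle genes and p53-dependent responses.
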