Addgene plasmid #90793: NDUFAB1 C4.3 gRNA
Purpose: 3rd generation lentiviral gRNA plasmid targeting human NDUFAB1
Depositing lab: Iain Cheeseman. Depositing organization: Whitehead Institute for Biomedical Research. Publication: Large-Scale Analysis of CRISPR/Cas9 Cell-Cycle Knockouts Reveals the Diversity of p53-Dependent Responses to Cell-Cycle Defects. McKinley KL, Cheeseman IM. Dev Cell. 2017 Feb 27;40(4):405-420.e2. doi: 10.1016/j.devcel.2017.01.012. Epub 2017 Feb 16. PubMed 28216383.
Backbone
  Vector backbone: pLenti-sgRNA
  Backbone manufacturer: Eric Lander & David Sabatini labs (Addgene plasmid #71409)
  Backbone size w/o insert (bp): 9151
  Vector type: Lentiviral, CRISPR
  Selectable markers: Puromycin
Growth in bacteria
  Bacterial resistance: Ampicillin, 100 μg/mL
  Growth temperature: 37°C
  Growth strain: NEB Stable
  Copy number: Unknown
Gene/Insert
  Gene/Insert name: NDUFAB1 (Guide Designation C4.3) (alt name: pKMKO series)
  gRNA/shRNA sequence: CACCGACCCGGGGCAGCGGCGCAA
  Species: H. sapiens (human)
  Entrez Gene: NDUFAB1 (a.k.a. ACP, ACP1, FASN2A, SDAP)
  Promoter: U6
  Cloning method: Restriction Enzyme; 5′ cloning site BsmBI (destroyed during cloning); 3′ cloning site BsmBI (destroyed during cloning)
  Sequencing primers: 5′ hU6-F (5'-GAGGGCCTATTTCCCATGATT-3'); 3′ EF1a-R (5'-CACGGCGACTACTGCACTTA-3')
Terms and licenses: Academic/Nonprofit Terms; Industry Terms: Not Available to Industry
Depositor comments: Please note that gRNA target sequence listed is not strictly the 20nt spacer sequence, but also contains the 5' BsmBI overhang. For more information about knockout human cell lines generated using this plasmid, please see http://cellcycleknockouts.wi.mit.edu/ .
How to cite: NDUFAB1 C4.3 gRNA was a gift from Iain Cheeseman (Addgene plasmid # 90793 ; http://n2t.net/addgene:90793 ; RRID:Addgene_90793)
